Addgene plasmid #174324: pLentiguide-puro_hNKD2sg#2
Purpose: gRNA targeting hNKD2 - encodes puromycin resistance
Depositing lab: Sonal Srikanth. Depositing organization: University of California, Los Angeles (UCLA). Publication: NKD2 mediates stimulation-dependent ORAI1 trafficking to augment Ca(2+) entry in T cells. Wu B, Woo JS, Vila P, Jew M, Leung J, Sun Z, Srikanth S, Gwack Y. Cell Rep. 2021 Aug 24;36(8):109603. doi: 10.1016/j.celrep.2021.109603. PubMed 34433025.
Backbone
  Vector backbone: pLentiguide Puro
  Backbone size w/o insert (bp): 10183
  Vector type: Lentiviral
  Selectable markers: Puromycin
Growth in bacteria
  Bacterial resistance: Ampicillin, 100 μg/mL
  Growth temperature: 37°C
  Growth strain: NEB Stable
  Copy number: High Copy
Gene/Insert
  Gene/Insert name: human NKD2
  Species: H. sapiens (human)
  Insert size (bp): 20
  GenBank ID: NM_033120.4 NM_033120.4
  Entrez Gene: NKD2 (a.k.a. Naked2)
  Cloning method: Restriction Enzyme; 5′ cloning site BsmB1 (not destroyed); 3′ cloning site BsmB1 (not destroyed)
  Sequencing primers: 5′ hU6-F
Terms and licenses: Academic/Nonprofit Terms; Industry Terms: Not Available to Industry
Depositor comments: insert: G ACC GCA GGG GAC AGC TTC G
How to cite: pLentiguide-puro_hNKD2sg#2 was a gift from Sonal Srikanth (Addgene plasmid # 174324 ; http://n2t.net/addgene:174324 ; RRID:Addgene_174324)
