[The description below was written by a language model from this plasmid's Addgene catalogue record and pLannotate feature annotations shown in this document.]
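Description:
pLentiguide-puro_hNKD2sg#2 is a lentiviral guide RNA expression plasmid built on the pLentiguide Puro backbone and carrying a 20-nt spacer directed against human NKD2 (Naked2). It is propagated in E. coli as a high-copy plasmid through a ColE1/pUC-type origin with ampicillin selection (AmpR), and also contains an f1 origin and remnants of a lac/lacZα cloning region. The viral portion follows a third-generation, self-inactivating design. An RSV promoter drives a truncated HIV-1 5' LTR, followed by the Ψ packaging signal, a partial gag sequence, the Rev response element and a cPPT/CTS. The genome ends in a ΔU3 3' LTR, with an SV40 poly(A) signal and SV40 origin downstream. These elements allow the RNA genome to be packaged when helper functions are supplied in trans, while leaving the integrated provirus without LTR promoter activity.

The payload consists of two cassettes. A human U6 RNA polymerase III promoter transcribes the NKD2 spacer, cloned through BsmBI sites, fused to the Streptococcus pyogenes Cas9 gRNA scaffold. Downstream, the EF-1α core promoter with its intron A drives puromycin N-acetyltransferase, followed by a WPRE to enhance transcript expression, so transduced mammalian cells can be selected with puromycin. No Cas9 coding sequence is annotated, so the nuclease must be provided separately. The record describes the plasmid simply as a gRNA targeting human NKD2, and the associated study concerns NKD2 in ORAI1 trafficking and calcium entry in T cells. The sequenced plasmid (8,323 nt) is shorter than the listed backbone size without insert (10,183 bp), and the record does not explain the difference.
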