Features (pLannotate 1.2.2; 29 found; start..end, strand, type, name):
    415..507     +  CDS            lacI (fragment): lac repressor; lacI; The lac repressor binds to the lac operator to inhibit transcription in E. coli. This inhibition can be relieved by adding lactose or isopropyl-β-D-thiogalactopyranoside (IPTG).
    520..541     +  protein_bind   CAP binding site: CAP binding activates transcription in the presence of cAMP. E. coli catabolite activator protein
    556..586     +  promoter       lac promoter: promoter for the E. coli lac operon
    594..610     +  protein_bind   lac operator: The lac repressor binds to the lac operator to inhibit transcription in E. coli. This inhibition can be relieved by adding lactose or isopropyl-β-D-thiogalactopyranoside (IPTG). lac repressor encoded by lacI
    655..673     +  promoter       T3 promoter: promoter for bacteriophage T3 RNA polymerase
    701..927     +  promoter       RSV promoter: Rous sarcoma virus enhancer/promoter
    928..1108    +  LTR            5' LTR (truncated): truncated 5' long terminal repeat (LTR) from HIV-1
   1155..1280    +  misc_feature   HIV-1 Ψ: packaging signal of human immunodeficiency virus type 1
   1264..1627    +  CDS            HIV-1 gag (fragment): gag protein from human immunodeficiency virus 1; gag
   1773..2006    +  misc_feature   RRE: The Rev response element (RRE) of HIV-1 allows for Rev-dependent mRNA export from the nucleus to the cytoplasm.
   2383..2409    +  CDS            Rev (fragment): human immunodeficiency virus 1 (HIV-1) Rev protein; rev; enhances nuclear export of unspliced and incompletely spliced viral mRNAs
   2413..2653    +  promoter       U6 promoter: RNA polymerase III promoter for human U6 snRNA
   2683..2758    +  misc_RNA       gRNA scaffold: guide RNA scaffold for the Streptococcus pyogenes CRISPR/Cas9 system
   2814..2931    +  misc_feature   cPPT/CTS: central polypurine tract and central termination sequence of HIV-1
   2997..3063    +  CDS            small t antigen (fragment): SV40 (simian virus 40) small t antigen
   3089..3300    +  promoter       EF-1α core promoter: core promoter for human elongation factor EF-1α
   3301..4239    +  intron         EF-1α intron A: intron upstream of the start codon of human EF-1α
   4261..4860    +  CDS            PuroR (fragment): puromycin N-acetyltransferase; pac from Streptomyces; confers resistance to puromycin
   4876..5464    +  misc_feature   WPRE: woodchuck hepatitis virus posttranscriptional regulatory element
   5515..5534    +  misc_feature   cPPT/CTS (fragment): central polypurine tract and central termination sequence of HIV-1
   5536..5769    +  LTR            3' LTR (ΔU3): self-inactivating 3' long terminal repeat (LTR) from HIV-1
   5847..5968    +  polyA_signal   SV40 poly(A) signal: SV40 polyadenylation signal
   6008..6143    +  rep_origin     SV40 ori: SV40 origin of replication
   6164..6182    -  promoter       T7 promoter: promoter for bacteriophage T7 RNA polymerase
   6190..6345    +  CDS            lacZα (fragment): LacZα fragment of β-galactosidase; lacZ fragment
   6350..6778    +  rep_origin     f1 ori (sequence partly withheld): f1 bacteriophage origin of replication; arrow indicates direction of (+) strand synthesis
   6831..6935    +  promoter       AmpR promoter: bla
   6936..7796    +  CDS            AmpR: β-lactamase; bla; confers resistance to ampicillin, carbenicillin, and related antibiotics
   7967..232     +  rep_origin     ori (across the origin): high-copy-number ColE1/pMB1/pBR322/pUC origin of replication
>Addgene plasmid #174324 | pLentiguide-puro_hNKD2sg#2 | addgene full sequence | sequence record 349805 | Addgene NGS Result
GACCTACACCGAACTGAGATACCTACAGCGTGAGCTATGAGAAAGCGCCACGCTTCCCGAAGGGAGAAAG
GCGGACAGGTATCCGGTAAGCGGCAGGGTCGGAACAGGAGAGCGCACGAGGGAGCTTCCAGGGGGAAACG
CCTGGTATCTTTATAGTCCTGTCGGGTTTCGCCACCTCTGACTTGAGCGTCGATTTTTGTGATGCTCGTC
AGGGGGGCGGAGCCTATGGAAAAACGCCAGCAACGCGGCCTTTTTACGGTTCCTGGCCTTTTGCTGGCCT
TTTGCTCACATGTTCTTTCCTGCGTTATCCCCTGATTCTGTGGATAACCGTATTACCGCCTTTGAGTGAG
CTGATACCGCTCGCCGCAGCCGAACGACCGAGCGCAGCGAGTCAGTGAGCGAGGAAGCGGAAGAGCGCCC
AATACGCAAACCGCCTCTCCCCGCGCGTTGGCCGATTCATTAATGCAGCTGGCACGACAGGTTTCCCGAC
TGGAAAGCGGGCAGTGAGCGCAACGCAATTAATGTGAGTTAGCTCACTCATTAGGCACCCCAGGCTTTAC
ACTTTATGCTTCCGGCTCGTATGTTGTGTGGAATTGTGAGCGGATAACAATTTCACACAGGAAACAGCTA
TGACCATGATTACGCCAAGCGCGCAATTAACCCTCACTAAAGGGAACAAAAGCTGGAGCTGCAAGCTTAA
TGTAGTCTTATGCAATACTCTTGTAGTCTTGCAACATGGTAACGATGAGTTAGCAACATGCCTTACAAGG
AGAGAAAAAGCACCGTGCATGCCGATTGGTGGAAGTAAGGTGGTACGATCGTGCCTTATTAGGAAGGCAA
CAGACGGGTCTGACATGGATTGGACGAACCACTGAATTGCCGCATTGCAGAGATATTGTATTTAAGTGCC
TAGCTCGATACATAAACGGGTCTCTCTGGTTAGACCAGATCTGAGCCTGGGAGCTCTCTGGCTAACTAGG
GAACCCACTGCTTAAGCCTCAATAAAGCTTGCCTTGAGTGCTTCAAGTAGTGTGTGCCCGTCTGTTGTGT
GACTCTGGTAACTAGAGATCCCTCAGACCCTTTTAGTCAGTGTGGAAAATCTCTAGCAGTGGCGCCCGAA
CAGGGACTTGAAAGCGAAAGGGAAACCAGAGGAGCTCTCTCGACGCAGGACTCGGCTTGCTGAAGCGCGC
ACGGCAAGAGGCGAGGGGCGGCGACTGGTGAGTACGCCAAAAATTTTGACTAGCGGAGGCTAGAAGGAGA
GAGATGGGTGCGAGAGCGTCAGTATTAAGCGGGGGAGAATTAGATCGCGATGGGAAAAAATTCGGTTAAG
GCCAGGGGGAAAGAAAAAATATAAATTAAAACATATAGTATGGGCAAGCAGGGAGCTAGAACGATTCGCA
GTTAATCCTGGCCTGTTAGAAACATCAGAAGGCTGTAGACAAATACTGGGACAGCTACAACCATCCCTTC
AGACAGGATCAGAAGAACTTAGATCATTATATAATACAGTAGCAACCCTCTATTGTGTGCATCAAAGGAT
AGAGATAAAAGACACCAAGGAAGCTTTAGACAAGATAGAGGAAGAGCAAAACAAAAGTAAGACCACCGCA
CAGCAAGCGGCCGCTGATCTTCAGACCTGGAGGAGGAGATATGAGGGACAATTGGAGAAGTGAATTATAT
AAATATAAAGTAGTAAAAATTGAACCATTAGGAGTAGCACCCACCAAGGCAAAGAGAAGAGTGGTGCAGA
GAGAAAAAAGAGCAGTGGGAATAGGAGCTTTGTTCCTTGGGTTCTTGGGAGCAGCAGGAAGCACTATGGG
CGCAGCGTCAATGACGCTGACGGTACAGGCCAGACAATTATTGTCTGGTATAGTGCAGCAGCAGAACAAT
TTGCTGAGGGCTATTGAGGCGCAACAGCATCTGTTGCAACTCACAGTCTGGGGCATCAAGCAGCTCCAGG
CAAGAATCCTGGCTGTGGAAAGATACCTAAAGGATCAACAGCTCCTGGGGATTTGGGGTTGCTCTGGAAA
ACTCATTTGCACCACTGCTGTGCCTTGGAATGCTAGTTGGAGTAATAAATCTCTGGAACAGATTTGGAAT
CACACGACCTGGATGGAGTGGGACAGAGAAATTAACAATTACACAAGCTTAATACACTCCTTAATTGAAG
AATCGCAAAACCAGCAAGAAAAGAATGAACAAGAATTATTGGAATTAGATAAATGGGCAAGTTTGTGGAA
TTGGTTTAACATAACAAATTGGCTGTGGTATATAAAATTATTCATAATGATAGTAGGAGGCTTGGTAGGT
TTAAGAATAGTTTTTGCTGTACTTTCTATAGTGAATAGAGTTAGGCAGGGATATTCACCATTATCGTTTC
AGACCCACCTCCCAACCCCGAGGGGACCCAGAGAGGGCCTATTTCCCATGATTCCTTCATATTTGCATAT
ACGATACAAGGCTGTTAGAGAGATAATTAGAATTAATTTGACTGTAAACACAAAGATATTAGTACAAAAT
ACGTGACGTAGAAAGTAATAATTTCTTGGGTAGTTTGCAGTTTTAAAATTATGTTTTAAAATGGACTATC
ATATGCTTACCGTAACTTGAAAGTATTTCGATTTCTTGGCTTTATATATCTTGTGGAAAGGACGAAACAC
CGGACCGCAGGGGACAGCTTCGGTTTTAGAGCTAGAAATAGCAAGTTAAAATAAGGCTAGTCCGTTATCA
ACTTGAAAAAGTGGCACCGAGTCGGTGCTTTTTTAAGCTTGGCGTAACTAGATCTTGAGACAAATGGCAG
TATTCATCCACAATTTTAAAAGAAAAGGGGGGATTGGGGGGTACAGTGCAGGGGAAAGAATAGTAGACAT
AATAGCAACAGACATACAAACTAAAGAATTACAAAAACAAATTACAAAAATTCAAAATTTTCGGGTTTAT
TACAGGGACAGCAGAGATCCACTTTGGCGCCGGCTCGAGGGGGCCCGGGTGCAAAGATGGATAAAGTTTT
AAACAGAGAGGAATCTTTGCAGCTAATGGACCTTCTAGGTCTTGAAAGGAGTGGGAATTGGCTCCGGTGC
CCGTCAGTGGGCAGAGCGCACATCGCCCACAGTCCCCGAGAAGTTGGGGGGAGGGGTCGGCAATTGATCC
GGTGCCTAGAGAAGGTGGCGCGGGGTAAACTGGGAAAGTGATGTCGTGTACTGGCTCCGCCTTTTTCCCG
AGGGTGGGGGAGAACCGTATATAAGTGCAGTAGTCGCCGTGAACGTTCTTTTTCGCAACGGGTTTGCCGC
CAGAACACAGGTAAGTGCCGTGTGTGGTTCCCGCGGGCCTGGCCTCTTTACGGGTTATGGCCCTTGCGTG
CCTTGAATTACTTCCACCTGGCTGCAGTACGTGATTCTTGATCCCGAGCTTCGGGTTGGAAGTGGGTGGG
AGAGTTCGAGGCCTTGCGCTTAAGGAGCCCCTTCGCCTCGTGCTTGAGTTGAGGCCTGGCCTGGGCGCTG
GGGCCGCCGCGTGCGAATCTGGTGGCACCTTCGCGCCTGTCTCGCTGCTTTCGATAAGTCTCTAGCCATT
TAAAATTTTTGATGACCTGCTGCGACGCTTTTTTTCTGGCAAGATAGTCTTGTAAATGCGGGCCAAGATC
TGCACACTGGTATTTCGGTTTTTGGGGCCGCGGGCGGCGACGGGGCCCGTGCGTCCCAGCGCACATGTTC
GGCGAGGCGGGGCCTGCGAGCGCGGCCACCGAGAATCGGACGGGGGTAGTCTCAAGCTGGCCGGCCTGCT
CTGGTGCCTGGCCTCGCGCCGCCGTGTATCGCCCCGCCCTGGGCGGCAAGGCTGGCCCGGTCGGCACCAG
TTGCGTGAGCGGAAAGATGGCCGCTTCCCGGCCCTGCTGCAGGGAGCTCAAAATGGAGGACGCGGCGCTC
GGGAGAGCGGGCGGGTGAGTCACCCACACAAAGGAAAAGGGCCTTTCCGTCCTCAGCCGTCGCTTCATGT
GACTCCACGGAGTACCGGGCGCCGTCCAGGCACCTCGATTAGTTCTCGAGCTTTTGGAGTACGTCGTCTT
TAGGTTGGGGGGAGGGGTTTTATGCGATGGAGTTTCCCCACACTGAGTGGGTGGAGACTGAAGTTAGGCC
AGCTTGGCACTTGATGTAATTCTCCTTGGAATTTGCCCTTTTTGAGTTTGGATCTTGGTTCATTCTCAAG
CCTCAGACAGTGGTTCAAAGTTTTTTTCTTCCATTTCAGGTGTCGTGACGTACGGCCACCATGACCGAGT
ACAAGCCCACGGTGCGCCTCGCCACCCGCGACGACGTCCCCAGGGCCGTACGCACCCTCGCCGCCGCGTT
CGCCGACTACCCCGCCACGCGCCACACCGTCGATCCGGACCGCCACATCGAGCGGGTCACCGAGCTGCAA
GAACTCTTCCTCACGCGCGTCGGGCTCGACATCGGCAAGGTGTGGGTCGCGGACGACGGCGCCGCCGTGG
CGGTCTGGACCACGCCGGAGAGCGTCGAAGCGGGGGCGGTGTTCGCCGAGATCGGCCCGCGCATGGCCGA
GTTGAGCGGTTCCCGGCTGGCCGCGCAGCAACAGATGGAAGGCCTCCTGGCGCCGCACCGGCCCAAGGAG
CCCGCGTGGTTCCTGGCCACCGTCGGAGTCTCGCCCGACCACCAGGGCAAGGGTCTGGGCAGCGCCGTCG
TGCTCCCCGGAGTGGAGGCGGCCGAGCGCGCCGGGGTGCCCGCCTTCCTGGAGACCTCCGCGCCCCGCAA
CCTCCCCTTCTACGAGCGGCTCGGCTTCACCGTCACCGCCGACGTCGAGGTGCCCGAAGGACCGCGCACC
TGGTGCATGACCCGCAAGCCCGGTGCCTGAACGCGTTAAGTCGACAATCAACCTCTGGATTACAAAATTT
GTGAAAGATTGACTGGTATTCTTAACTATGTTGCTCCTTTTACGCTATGTGGATACGCTGCTTTAATGCC
TTTGTATCATGCTATTGCTTCCCGTATGGCTTTCATTTTCTCCTCCTTGTATAAATCCTGGTTGCTGTCT
CTTTATGAGGAGTTGTGGCCCGTTGTCAGGCAACGTGGCGTGGTGTGCACTGTGTTTGCTGACGCAACCC
CCACTGGTTGGGGCATTGCCACCACCTGTCAGCTCCTTTCCGGGACTTTCGCTTTCCCCCTCCCTATTGC
CACGGCGGAACTCATCGCCGCCTGCCTTGCCCGCTGCTGGACAGGGGCTCGGCTGTTGGGCACTGACAAT
TCCGTGGTGTTGTCGGGGAAATCATCGTCCTTTCCTTGGCTGCTCGCCTGTGTTGCCACCTGGATTCTGC
GCGGGACGTCCTTCTGCTACGTCCCTTCGGCCCTCAATCCAGCGGACCTTCCTTCCCGCGGCCTGCTGCC
GGCTCTGCGGCCTCTTCCGCGTCTTCGCCTTCGCCCTCAGACGAGTCGGATCTCCCTTTGGGCCGCCTCC
CCGCGTCGACTTTAAGACCAATGACTTACAAGGCAGCTGTAGATCTTAGCCACTTTTTAAAAGAAAAGGG
GGGACTGGAAGGGCTAATTCACTCCCAACGAAGACAAGATCTGCTTTTTGCTTGTACTGGGTCTCTCTGG
TTAGACCAGATCTGAGCCTGGGAGCTCTCTGGCTAACTAGGGAACCCACTGCTTAAGCCTCAATAAAGCT
TGCCTTGAGTGCTTCAAGTAGTGTGTGCCCGTCTGTTGTGTGACTCTGGTAACTAGAGATCCCTCAGACC
CTTTTAGTCAGTGTGGAAAATCTCTAGCAGTACGTATAGTAGTTCATGTCATCTTATTATTCAGTATTTA
TAACTTGCAAAGAAATGAATATCAGAGAGTGAGAGGAACTTGTTTATTGCAGCTTATAATGGTTACAAAT
AAAGCAATAGCATCACAAATTTCACAAATAAAGCATTTTTTTCACTGCATTCTAGTTGTGGTTTGTCCAA
ACTCATCAATGTATCTTATCATGTCTGGCTCTAGCTATCCCGCCCCTAACTCCGCCCATCCCGCCCCTAA
CTCCGCCCAGTTCCGCCCATTCTCCGCCCCATGGCTGACTAATTTTTTTTATTTATGCAGAGGCCGAGGC
CGCCTCGGCCTCTGAGCTATTCCAGAAGTAGTGAGGAGGCTTTTTTGGAGGCCTAGGGACGTACCCAATT
CGCCCTATAGTGAGTCGTATTACGCGCGCTCACTGGCCGTCGTTTTACAACGTCGTGACTGGGAAAACCC
TGGCGTTACCCAACTTAATCGCCTTGCAGCACATCCCCCTTTCGCCAGCTGGCGTAATAGCGAAGAGGCC
CGCACCGATCGCCCTTCCCAACAGTTGCGCAGCCTGAATGGCGAATGGG
[124 nt withheld, positions 6350-6473]
C
[91 nt withheld, positions 6475-6565]
A
[49 nt withheld, positions 6567-6615]
CCTTTGACGTTGGAGTCCACGTTCTTT
[37 nt withheld, positions 6643-6679]
ACCCTATCTCGGTCTATTCTTTTGATTTATAAGGGATTTTGCCGATTTCGGCCTATTGGTTAAAAAATGA
GCTGATTTAACAAAAATTTAACGCGAATTTTAACAAAATATTAACGCTTACAATTTAGGTGGCACTTTTC
GGGGAAATGTGCGCGGAACCCCTATTTGTTTATTTTTCTAAATACATTCAAATATGTATCCGCTCATGAG
ACAATAACCCTGATAAATGCTTCAATAATATTGAAAAAGGAAGAGTATGAGTATTCAACATTTCCGTGTC
GCCCTTATTCCCTTTTTTGCGGCATTTTGCCTTCCTGTTTTTGCTCACCCAGAAACGCTGGTGAAAGTAA
AAGATGCTGAAGATCAGTTGGGTGCACGAGTGGGTTACATCGAACTGGATCTCAACAGCGGTAAGATCCT
TGAGAGTTTTCGCCCCGAAGAACGTTTTCCAATGATGAGCACTTTTAAAGTTCTGCTATGTGGCGCGGTA
TTATCCCGTATTGACGCCGGGCAAGAGCAACTCGGTCGCCGCATACACTATTCTCAGAATGACTTGGTTG
AGTACTCACCAGTCACAGAAAAGCATCTTACGGATGGCATGACAGTAAGAGAATTATGCAGTGCTGCCAT
AACCATGAGTGATAACACTGCGGCCAACTTACTTCTGACAACGATCGGAGGACCGAAGGAGCTAACCGCT
TTTTTGCACAACATGGGGGATCATGTAACTCGCCTTGATCGTTGGGAACCGGAGCTGAATGAAGCCATAC
CAAACGACGAGCGTGACACCACGATGCCTGTAGCAATGGCAACAACGTTGCGCAAACTATTAACTGGCGA
ACTACTTACTCTAGCTTCCCGGCAACAATTAATAGACTGGATGGAGGCGGATAAAGTTGCAGGACCACTT
CTGCGCTCGGCCCTTCCGGCTGGCTGGTTTATTGCTGATAAATCTGGAGCCGGTGAGCGTGGGTCTCGCG
GTATCATTGCAGCACTGGGGCCAGATGGTAAGCCCTCCCGTATCGTAGTTATCTACACGACGGGGAGTCA
GGCAACTATGGATGAACGAAATAGACAGATCGCTGAGATAGGTGCCTCACTGATTAAGCATTGGTAACTG
TCAGACCAAGTTTACTCATATATACTTTAGATTGATTTAAAACTTCATTTTTAATTTAAAAGGATCTAGG
TGAAGATCCTTTTTGATAATCTCATGACCAAAATCCCTTAACGTGAGTTTTCGTTCCACTGAGCGTCAGA
CCCCGTAGAAAAGATCAAAGGATCTTCTTGAGATCCTTTTTTTCTGCGCGTAATCTGCTGCTTGCAAACA
AAAAAACCACCGCTACCAGCGGTGGTTTGTTTGCCGGATCAAGAGCTACCAACTCTTTTTCCGAAGGTAA
CTGGCTTCAGCAGAGCGCAGATACCAAATACTGTTCTTCTAGTGTAGCCGTAGTTAGGCCACCACTTCAA
GAACTCTGTAGCACCGCCTACATACCTCGCTCTGCTAATCCTGTTACCAGTGGCTGCTGCCAGTGGCGAT
AAGTCGTGTCTTACCGGGTTGGACTCAAGACGATAGTTACCGGATAAGGCGCAGCGGTCGGGCTGAACGG
GGGGTTCGTGCACACAGCCCAGCTTGGAGCGAAC
